>Addgene plasmid #211417 | pRSF-Duet-C17orf53-6His | addgene full sequence | sequence record 420520 | Addgene NGS Result
ATTAATACGACTCACTATAGGGGAATTGTGAGCGGATAACAATTCCCCTGTAGAAATAATTTTGTTTAAC
TTTAATAAGGAGATATACCATGTTATGGCGTGCAGTTTGCAGAAGCTGTTTGCTGTGGAAGAGGAGTTTG
AAGATGAGGATTTCTTGTCTGCTGTGGAGGATGCAGAGAACCGGTTTACTGGCTCACTGCCTGTGAATGC
TGGGCGCCTGAGACCTGTCTCTTCTAGGCCACAGGAGACTGTGCAGGCACAGTCCTCCAGGCTGCTGCTG
TTACACCCCACTGCTCCCTCAGAGGCTTTGGGCCTGCCAGACTTGGACCTCTGCCTCCCTGCCTCCAGCA
CGCCCAGTGCTGACAGCCGTCCATCATGCATAGGAGCAGCTCCCCTAAGGCCTGTCTCTACTTCCAGCAG
CTGGATTGGCAATCAGAGAAGAGTGACAGTGACAGAAGTGCTCAGAGAGACAGCAAGACCTCAGTCCTCA
GCCTTACACCCCCTACTCACCTTTGAGAGCCAACAGCAGCAAGTTGGTGGCTTTGAGGGGCCTGAACAAG
ACGAATTTGATAAAGTCCTGGCAAGCATGGAGTTGGAGGAGCCTGGCATGGAGCTGGAATGTGGAGTCAG
CAGTGAGGCCATACCAATCCTGCCTGCCCAGCAGCGGGAGGGTTCAGTATTGGCTAAAAAAGCCCGGGTA
GTTGATCTGAGTGGATCTTGCCAGAAGGGGCCTGTGCCTGCCATCCACAAAGCGGGTATCATGTCCGCCC
AGGATGAGTCTCTAGATCCTGTCATCCAATGTAGGACTCCACGACCCCCCTTGAGACCTGGTGCTGTGGG
TCACCTTCCTGTTCCAACTGCCTTAACAGTTCCCACTCAGCAACTCCACTGGGAAGTCTGTCCGCAACGC
TCCCCTGTTCAAGCACTTCAGCCTCTCCAAGCTGCTAGAGGGACCATTCAGAGCAGCCCTCAAAATCGTT
TCCCTTGTCAGCCATTCCAGTCTCCAAGTTCCTGGTTAAGTGGCAAAGCTCATTTACCCAGACCTCGAAC
TCCCAACTCAAGCTGTTCTACTCCCTCAAGGACTAGCTCTGGATTATTTCCTCGGATACCCTTACAACCG
CAAGCTCCAGTGTCTTCCATTGGGTCTCCTGTTGGTACCCCAAAAGGTCCCCAGGGAGCTCTGCAGACAC
CCATAGTCACCAACCACCTGGTGCAGCTAGTCACTGCTGCCAGCCGGACACCCCAGCAGCCCACCCATCC
CTCCACCCGAGCCAAAACTCGCCGTTTCCCTGGCCCAGCTGGGATCCTGCCTCACCAGCAGAGTGGGAGA
AGTCTGGAGGACATCATGGTTTCCGCGCCCCAAACTCCAACCCATGGTGCTCTGGCTAAATTCCAGACAG
AGATTGTTGCTAGTTCCCAGGCATCTGTGGAGGAGGATTTTGGGCGAGGGCCCTGGCTGACCATGAAATC
CACGCTAGGCCTGGATGAGAGAGACCCTAGCTGCTTCCTCTGTACCTACAGCATTGTCATGGTGCTGCGC
AAGGCAGCCCTGAAGCAGCTTCCTAGGAACAAGGTCCCCAACATGGCGGTGATGATCAAGTCCCTGACTC
GGAGCACAATGGACGCCAGTGTGGTTTTCAAGGACCCCACGGGAGAGATGCAGGGGACGGTGCACAGGTT
GCTGCTGGAGACGTGCCAGAATGAGCTGAAGCCTGGCTCAGTGCTGCTGCTGAAGCAGATTGGAGTGTTT
TCTCCTTCACTTCGAAATCACTACCTCAACGTGACACCCAACAACCTGGTCCATATTTACAGCCCGGATT
CTGGGGATGGGAGCTTCCTCAAGCCATCTCAGCCCTTCCCCAAGGATTCAGGGAGCTTCCAGCATGATGT
GGCTGCAAAGCCCGAGAAAGGCTTCAGAACAGCACAGAACCTAGAGGCAGAGGCGTCCCCTGAGGAAGAA
CTCCCAGAAGCAGATGACCTGGATGGACTCCTGAGTGAGCTTCCTGAAGACTTCTTCTGTGGGACCAGTA
GTGGTCATCACCATCACCATCACTAACTCGAGTCTGGTAAAGAAACCGCTGCTGCGAAATTTGAACGCCA
GCACATGGACTCGTCTACTAGCGCAGCTTAATTAACCTAGGCTGCTGCCACCGCTGAGCAATAACTAGCA
TAACCCCTTGGGGCCTCTAAACGGGTCTTGAGGGGTTTTTTGCTGAAACCTCAGGCATTTGAGAAGCACA
CGGTCACACTGCTTCCGGTAGTCAATAAACCGGTAAACCAGCAATAGACATAAGCGGCTATTTAACGACC
CTGCCCTGAACCGACGACAAGCTGACGACCGGGTCTCCGCAAGTGGCACTTTTCGGGGAAATGTGCGCGG
AACCCCTATTTGTTTATTTTTCTAAATACATTCAAATATGTATCCGCTCATGAATTAATTCTTAGAAAAA
CTCATCGAGCATCAAATGAAACTGCAATTTATTCATATCAGGATTATCAATACCATATTTTTGAAAAAGC
CGTTTCTGTAATGAAGGAGAAAACTCACCGAGGCAGTTCCATAGGATGGCAAGATCCTGGTATCGGTCTG
CGATTCCGACTCGTCCAACATCAATACAACCTATTAATTTCCCCTCGTCAAAAATAAGGTTATCAAGTGA
GAAATCACCATGAGTGACGACTGAATCCGGTGAGAATGGCAAAAGTTTATGCATTTCTTTCCAGACTTGT
TCAACAGGCCAGCCATTACGCTCGTCATCAAAATCACTCGCATCAACCAAACCGTTATTCATTCGTGATT
GCGCCTGAGCGAGACGAAATACGCGGTCGCTGTTAAAAGGACAATTACAAACAGGAATCGAATGCAACCG
GCGCAGGAACACTGCCAGCGCATCAACAATATTTTCACCTGAATCAGGATATTCTTCTAATACCTGGAAT
GCTGTTTTCCCGGGGATCGCAGTGGTGAGTAACCATGCATCATCAGGAGTACGGATAAAATGCTTGATGG
TCGGAAGAGGCATAAATTCCGTCAGCCAGTTTAGTCTGACCATCTCATCTGTAACATCATTGGCAACGCT
ACCTTTGCCATGTTTCAGAAACAACTCTGGCGCATCGGGCTTCCCATACAATCGATAGATTGTCGCACCT
GATTGCCCGACATTATCGCGAGCCCATTTATACCCATATAAATCAGCATCCATGTTGGAATTTAATCGCG
GCCTAGAGCAAGACGTTTCCCGTTGAATATGGCTCATACTCTTCCTTTTTCAATATTATTGAAGCATTTA
TCAGGGTTATTGTCTCATGAGCGGATACATATTTGAATGTATTTAGAAAAATAAACAAATAGGCATGCAG
CGCTCTTCCGCTTCCTCGCTCACTGACTCGCTACGCTCGGTCGTTCGACTGCGGCGAGCGGTGTCAGCTC
ACTCAAAAGCGGTAATACGGTTATCCACAGAATCAGGGGATAAAGCCGGAAAGAACATGTGAGCAAAAAG
CAAAGCACCGGAAGAAGCCAACGCCGCAGGCGTTTTTCCATAGGCTCCGCCCCCCTGACGAGCATCACAA
AAATCGACGCTCAAGCCAGAGGTGGCGAAACCCGACAGGACTATAAAGATACCAGGCGTTTCCCCCTGGA
AGCTCCCTCGTGCGCTCTCCTGTTCCGACCCTGCCGCTTACCGGATACCTGTCCGCCTTTCTCCCTTCGG
GAAGCGTGGCGCTTTCTCATAGCTCACGCTGTTGGTATCTCAGTTCGGTGTAGGTCGTTCGCTCCAAGCT
GGGCTGTGTGCACGAACCCCCCGTTCAGCCCGACCGCTGCGCCTTATCCGGTAACTATCGTCTTGAGTCC
AACCCGGTAAGACACGACTTATCGCCACTGGCAGCAGCCATTGGTAACTGATTTAGAGGACTTTGTCTTG
AAGTTATGCACCTGTTAAGGCTAAACTGAAAGAACAGATTTTGGTGAGTGCGGTCCTCCAACCCACTTAC
CTTGGTTCAAAGAGTTGGTAGCTCAGCGAACCTTGAGAAAACCACCGTTGGTAGCGGTGGTTTTTCTTTA
TTTATGAGATGATGAATCAATCGGTCTATCAAGTCAACGAACAGCTATTCCGTTACTCTAGATTTCAGTG
CAATTTATCTCTTCAAATGTAGCACCTGAAGTCAGCCCCATACGATATAAGTTGTAATTCTCATGTTAGT
CATGCCCCGCGCCCACCGGAAGGAGCTGACTGGGTTGAAGGCTCTCAAGGGCATCGGTCGAGATCCCGGT
GCCTAATGAGTGAGCTAACTTACATTAATTGCGTTGCGCTCACTGCCCGCTTTCCAGTCGGGAAACCTGT
CGTGCCAGCTGCATTAATGAATCGGCCAACGCGCGGGGAGAGGCGGTTTGCGTATTGGGCGCCAGGGTGG
TTTTTCTTTTCACCAGTGAGACGGGCAACAGCTGATTGCCCTTCACCGCCTGGCCCTGAGAGAGTTGCAG
CAAGCGGTCCACGCTGGTTTGCCCCAGCAGGCGAAAATCCTGTTTGATGGTGGTTAACGGCGGGATATAA
CATGAGCTGTCTTCGGTATCGTCGTATCCCACTACCGAGATGTCCGCACCAACGCGCAGCCCGGACTCGG
TAATGGCGCGCATTGCGCCCAGCGCCATCTGATCGTTGGCAACCAGCATCGCAGTGGGAACGATGCCCTC
ATTCAGCATTTGCATGGTTTGTTGAAAACCGGACATGGCACTCCAGTCGCCTTCCCGTTCCGCTATCGGC
TGAATTTGATTGCGAGTGAGATATTTATGCCAGCCAGCCAGACGCAGACGCGCCGAGACAGAACTTAATG
GGCCCGCTAACAGCGCGATTTGCTGGTGACCCAATGCGACCAGATGCTCCACGCCCAGTCGCGTACCGTC
TTCATGGGAGAAAATAATACTGTTGATGGGTGTCTGGTCAGAGACATCAAGAAATAACGCCGGAACATTA
GTGCAGGCAGCTTCCACAGCAATGGCATCCTGGTCATCCAGCGGATAGTTAATGATCAGCCCACTGACGC
GTTGCGCGAGAAGATTGTGCACCGCCGCTTTACAGGCTTCGACGCCGCTTCGTTCTACCATCGACACCAC
CACGCTGGCACCCAGTTGATCGGCGCGAGATTTAATCGCCGCGACAATTTGCGACGGCGCGTGCAGGGCC
AGACTGGAGGTGGCAACGCCAATCAGCAACGACTGTTTGCCCGCCAGTTGTTGTGCCACGCGGTTGGGAA
TGTAATTCAGCTCCGCCATCGCCGCTTCCACTTTTTCCCGCGTTTTCGCAGAAACGTGGCTGGCCTGGTT
CACCACGCGGGAAACGGTCTGATAAGAGACACCGGCATACTCTGCGACATCGTATAACGTTACTGGTTTC
ACATTCACCACCCTGAATTGACTCTCTTCCGGGCGCTATCATGCCATACCGCGAAAGGTTTTGCGCCATT
CGATGGTGTCCGGGATCTCGACGCTCTCCCTTATGCGACTCCTGCATTAGGAA
Features (pLannotate 1.2.2; 17 found; start..end, strand, type, name):
      3..21      +  promoter       T7 promoter: promoter for bacteriophage T7 RNA polymerase
     22..46      +  protein_bind   lac operator: The lac repressor binds to the lac operator to inhibit transcription in E. coli. This inhibition can be relieved by adding lactose or isopropyl-β-D-thiogalactopyranoside (IPTG). lac repressor encoded by lacI
     61..83      +  RBS            RBS: efficient ribosome binding site from bacteriophage T7 gene 10 (Olins and Rangwala, 1989)
     95..2032    +  CDS            HROB: HROB_HUMAN - Also known as C17orf53. Experimental evidence at protein level: Swiss-Prot protein existence level 1. DNA-binding protein involved in homologous recombination that acts by recruiting the MCM8-MCM9 helicase complex to sites of DNA damage to promote DNA repair synthesis. From Homo sapiens (Human).
   2036..2053    +  CDS            7xHis (fragment): 6xHis affinity tag
   2069..2110    +  CDS            S-Tag (fragment): affinity and epitope tag derived from pancreatic ribonuclease A
   2140..2157    +  CDS            SET1 (fragment): solubility-enhancement tag derived from T7 phage gene 10B
   2165..2212    +  terminator     T7 terminator: transcription terminator for bacteriophage T7 RNA polymerase
   2376..2433    +  promoter       AmpR promoter (fragment): bla
   2442..3257    -  CDS            KanR: aminoglycoside phosphotransferase; aph(3')-Ia; confers resistance to kanamycin in bacteria or G418 (Geneticin®) in eukaryotes
   3258..3349    -  promoter       AmpR promoter: bla
   3365..4114    -  rep_origin     RSF ori: Plasmids containing the RSF 1030 origin of replication can be propagated in E. coli cells that contain additional plasmids with compatible origins.
   4197..4261    -  CDS            TcR (fragment): tetracycline efflux protein; tet; confers resistance to tetracycline
   4276..4297    -  protein_bind   CAP binding site: CAP binding activates transcription in the presence of cAMP. E. coli catabolite activator protein
   4310..5392    -  CDS            lacI: lac repressor; lacI; The lac repressor binds to the lac operator to inhibit transcription in E. coli. This inhibition can be relieved by adding lactose or isopropyl-β-D-thiogalactopyranoside (IPTG).
   5393..5470    -  promoter       lacI promoter: lacI
   5478..5513    -  CDS            TcR (fragment): tetracycline efflux protein; tet; confers resistance to tetracycline
