[The description below was written by a language model from this plasmid's Addgene catalogue record and pLannotate feature annotations shown in this document.]
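Description:
pRSF-Duet-C17orf53-6His is a bacterial expression plasmid built on the Novagen pRSFDuet-1 backbone for producing human C17orf53 (also called HROB or MCM8IP) with a C-terminal 6xHis tag in E. coli. It replicates from the RSF1030 origin, recorded as high copy, and is selected with kanamycin through an aminoglycoside phosphotransferase (KanR) gene. The RSF origin is compatible with other common origins, so the plasmid can be maintained alongside additional expression plasmids for co-expression experiments.

The HROB coding sequence sits downstream of a T7 promoter, a lac operator and the efficient ribosome binding site from T7 gene 10, and transcription ends at a T7 terminator. A lacI gene with its own promoter supplies the lac repressor. Expression is therefore held off until IPTG is added, and it requires a host that provides T7 RNA polymerase. The insert was cloned between NcoI (destroyed during cloning) and XhoI (retained). Only one T7 promoter/lac operator unit appears in the feature table, which suggests the insert spans both Duet cloning sites and that the second expression cassette of the parent vector was removed. The His tag follows directly after the open reading frame. Annotated fragments of an S-tag and a SET1-like sequence lie further downstream; these look like backbone remnants, and the record does not say whether they are translated. The short TcR and AmpR promoter fragments are likewise residual backbone matches.

HROB is a DNA-binding protein that recruits the MCM8-MCM9 helicase complex to sites of DNA damage during homologous recombination. The His tag would allow metal-affinity purification of the recombinant protein, although the record states no use beyond bacterial expression.
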