Addgene plasmid #211417: pRSF-Duet-C17orf53-6His
Purpose: bacterial expression of human C17orf53 C-terminally fused to 6xHis-Tag
Depositing lab: Helmut Pospiech. Depositing organization: Leibniz Institute on Aging - Fritz Lipmann Institute (FLI).
Backbone
  Vector backbone: pRSFDuet-1
  Backbone manufacturer: Novagen
  Vector type: Bacterial Expression
Growth in bacteria
  Bacterial resistance: Kanamycin, 50 μg/mL
  Growth temperature: 37°C
  Growth strain: DH5alpha
  Copy number: High Copy
Gene/Insert
  Gene/Insert name: C17orf53 (alt names: HROB; MCM8IP)
  Species: H. sapiens (human)
  Entrez Gene: HROB (a.k.a. C17orf53, MCM8IP)
  Tag / fusion protein: 6xHis (C terminal on insert)
  Cloning method: Restriction Enzyme; 5′ cloning site NcoI (destroyed during cloning); 3′ cloning site XhoI (not destroyed)
Terms and licenses: Academic/Nonprofit Terms; Industry Terms: Not Available to Industry
Depositor comments: generated by Julia Kutz (Leibniz Institute on Aging - Fritz Lipmann Institute, D-07745 Jena, Germany)
How to cite: pRSF-Duet-C17orf53-6His was a gift from Helmut Pospiech (Addgene plasmid # 211417 ; http://n2t.net/addgene:211417 ; RRID:Addgene_211417)
